>Addgene plasmid #183814 | pLenti-CD74-ROS1 G2032R | addgene full sequence | sequence record 360438 | Addgene NGS Result
GTGATGCGGTTTTGGCAGTACATCAATGGGCGTGGATAGCGGTTTGACTCACGGGGATTTCCAAGTCTCC
ACCCCATTGACGTCAATGGGAGTTTGTTTTGGCACCAAAATCAACGGGACTTTCCAAAATGTCGTAACAA
CTCCGCCCCATTGACGCAAATGGGCGGTAGGCGTGTACGGTGGGAGGTCTATATAAGCAGAGCTCGTTTA
GTGAACCGTCAGATCGCCTGGAGACGCCATCCACGCTGTTTTGACCTCCATAGAAGACACCGGCGGCCGC
AGATCTCTCGAGGTTGATCTAATACGACTCACTATAGGGAGACCCAAGCTGGCTAGTTAAGCTATCAACA
AGTTTGTACAAAAAAGCAGGCTCCGCGGCCGCCCCCTTCACCATGCACAGGAGGAGAAGCAGGAGCTGTC
GGGAAGATCAGAAGCCAGTCATGGATGACCAGCGCGACCTTATCTCCAACAATGAGCAACTGCCCATGCT
GGGCCGGCGCCCTGGGGCCCCGGAGAGCAAGTGCAGCCGCGGAGCCCTGTACACAGGCTTTTCCATCCTG
GTGACTCTGCTCCTCGCTGGCCAGGCCACCACCGCCTACTTCCTGTACCAGCAGCAGGGCCGGCTGGACA
AACTGACAGTCACCTCCCAGAACCTGCAGCTGGAGAACCTGCGCATGAAGCTTCCCAAGCCTCCCAAGCC
TGTGAGCAAGATGCGCATGGCCACCCCGCTGCTGATGCAGGCGCTGCCCATGGGAGCCCTGCCCCAGGGG
CCCATGCAGAATGCCACCAAGTATGGCAACATGACAGAGGACCATGTGATGCACCTGCTCCAGAATGCTG
ACCCCCTGAAGGTGTACCCGCCACTGAAGGGGAGCTTCCCGGAGAACCTGAGACACCTTAAGAACACCAT
GGAGACCATAGACTGGAAGGTCTTTGAGAGCTGGATGCACCATTGGCTCCTGTTTGAAATGAGCAGGCAC
TCCTTGGAGCAAAAGCCCACTGACGCTCCACCGAAAGATGATTTTTGGATACCAGAAACAAGTTTCATAC
TTACTATTATAGTTGGAATATTTCTGGTTGTTACAATCCCACTGACCTTTGTCTGGCATAGAAGATTAAA
GAATCAAAAAAGTGCCAAGGAAGGGGTGACAGTGCTTATAAACGAAGACAAAGAGTTGGCTGAGCTGCGA
GGTCTGGCAGCCGGAGTAGGCCTGGCTAATGCCTGCTATGCAATACATACTCTTCCAACCCAAGAGGAGA
TTGAAAATCTTCCTGCCTTCCCTCGGGAAAAACTGACTCTGCGTCTCTTGCTGGGAAGTGGAGCCTTTGG
AGAAGTGTATGAAGGAACAGCAGTGGACATCTTAGGAGTTGGAAGTGGAGAAATCAAAGTAGCAGTGAAG
ACTTTGAAGAAGGGTTCCACAGACCAGGAGAAGATTGAATTCCTGAAGGAGGCACATCTGATGAGCAAAT
TTAATCATCCCAACATTCTGAAGCAGCTTGGAGTTTGTCTGCTGAATGAACCCCAATACATTATCCTGGA
ACTGATGGAGGGAAGAGACCTTCTTACTTATTTGCGTAAAGCCCGGATGGCAACGTTTTATGGTCCTTTA
CTCACCTTGGTTGACCTTGTAGACCTGTGTGTAGATATTTCAAAAGGCTGTGTCTACTTGGAACGGATGC
ATTTCATTCACAGGGATCTGGCAGCTAGAAATTGCCTTGTTTCCGTGAAAGACTATACCAGTCCACGGAT
AGTGAAGATTGGAGACTTTGGACTCGCCAGAGACATCTATAAAAATGATTACTATAGAAAGAGAGGGGAA
GGCCTGCTCCCAGTTCGGTGGATGGCTCCAGAAAGTTTGATGGATGGAATCTTCACTACTCAATCTGATG
TATGGTCTTTTGGAATTCTGATTTGGGAGATTTTAACTCTTGGTCATCAGCCTTATCCAGCTCATTCCAA
CCTTGATGTGTTAAACTATGTGCAAACAGGAGGGAGACTGGAGCCACCAAGAAATTGTCCTGATGATCTG
TGGAATTTAATGACCCAGTGCTGGGCTCAAGAACCCGACCAAAGACCTACTTTTCATAGAATTCAGGACC
AACTTCAGTTATTCAGAAATTTTTTCTTAAATAGCATTTATAAGTCCAGAGATGAAGCAAACAACAGTGG
AGTCATAAATGAAAGCTTTGAAGGTGAAGATGGCGATGTGATTTGTTTGAATTCAGATGACATTATGCCA
GTTGCTTTAATGGAAACGAAGAACCGAGAAGGGTTAAACTATATGGTACTTGCTACAGAATGTGGCCAAG
GTGAAGAAAAGTCTGAGGGTCCTCTAGGCTCCCAGGAATCTGAATCTTGTGGTCTGAGGAAAGAAGAGAA
GGAACCACATGCAGACAAAGATTTCTGCCAAGAAAAACAAGTGGCTTACTGCCCTTCTGGCAAGCCTGAA
GGCCTGAACTATGCCTGTCTCACTCACAGTGGATATGGAGATGGGTCTGATTAAAAGGGTGGGCGCGCCG
ACCCAGCTTTCTTGTACAAAGTGGTTTAGCTAGAGGGCCCGCGGTTCGAACTCGAGGACTACAAGGACGA
CGATGACAAGTCGGCCGCTGGAGGATACCCCTACGACGTGCCCGACTACGCCTAGAATTCCGCCCCCCCC
CCTAACGTTACTGGCCGAAGCCGCTTGGAATAAGGCCGGTGTGCGTTTGTCTATATGTTATTTTCCACCA
TATTGCCGTCTTTTGGCAATGTGAGGGCCCGGAAACCTGGCCCTGTCTTCTTGACGAGCATTCCTAGGGG
TCTTTCCCCTCTCGCCAAAGGAATGCAAGGTCTGTTGAATGTCGTGAAGGAAGCAGTTCCTCTGGAAGCT
TCTTGAAGACAAACAACGTCTGTAGCGACCCTTTGCAGGCAGCGGAACCCCCCACCTGGCGACAGGTGCC
TCTGCGGCCAAAAGCCACGTGTATAAGATACACCTGCAAAGGCGGCACAACCCCAGTGCCACGTTGTGAG
TTGGATAGTTGTGGAAAGAGTCAAATGGCTCTCCTCAAGCGTATTCAACAAGGGGCTGAAGGATGCCCAG
AAGGTACCCCATTGTATGGGATCTGATCTGGGGCCTCGGTGCACATGCTTTACATGTGTTTAGTCGAGGT
TAAAAAAACGTCTAGGCCCCCCGAACCACGGGGACGTGGTTTTCCTTTGAAAAACACGATGATAATATGG
CCACAACCATGACCGAGTACAAGCCCACGGTGCGCCTCGCCACCCGCGACGACGTCCCCAGGGCCGTACG
CACCCTCGCCGCCGCGTTCGCCGACTACCCCGCCACGCGCCACACCGTCGATCCGGACCGCCACATCGAG
CGGGTCACCGAGCTGCAAGAACTCTTCCTCACGCGCGTCGGGCTCGACATCGGCAAGGTGTGGGTCGCGG
ACGACGGCGCCGCGGTGGCGGTCTGGACCACGCCGGAGAGCGTCGAAGCGGGGGCGGTGTTCGCCGAGAT
CGGCCCGCGCATGGCCGAGTTGAGCGGTTCCCGGCTGGCCGCGCAGCAACAGATGGAAGGCCTCCTGGCG
CCGCACCGGCCCAAGGAGCCCGCGTGGTTCCTGGCCACCGTCGGCGTCTCGCCCGACCACCAGGGCAAGG
GTCTGGGCAGCGCCGTCGTGCTCCCCGGAGTGGAGGCGGCCGAGCGCGCCGGGGTGCCCGCCTTCCTGGA
GACCTCCGCGCCCCGCAACCTCCCCTTCTACGAGCGGCTCGGCTTCACCGTCACCGCCGACGTCGAGGTG
CCCGAAGGACCGCGCACCTGGTGCATGACCCGCAAGCCCGGTGCCTGATGCATCGATGGATCCTAATCAA
CCTCTGGATTACAAAATTTGTGAAAGATTGACTGGTATTCTTAACTATGTTGCTCCTTTTACGCTATGTG
GATACGCTGCTTTAATGCCTTTGTATCATGCTATTGCTTCCCGTATGGCTTTCATTTTCTCCTCCTTGTA
TAAATCCTGGTTGCTGTCTCTTTATGAGGAGTTGTGGCCCGTTGTCAGGCAACGTGGCGTGGTGTGCACT
GTGTTTGCTGACGCAACCCCCACTGGTTGGGGCATTGCCACCACCTGTCAGCTCCTTTCCGGGACTTTCG
CTTTCCCCCTCCCTATTGCCACGGCGGAACTCATCGCCGCCTGCCTTGCCCGCTGCTGGACAGGGGCTCG
GCTGTTGGGCACTGACAATTCCGTGGTGTTGTCGGGGAAATCATCGTCCTTTCCTTGGCTGCTCGCCTGT
GTTGCCACCTGGATTCTGCGCGGGACGTCCTTCTGCTACGTCCCTTCGGCCCTCAATCCAGCGGACCTTC
CTTCCCGCGGCCTGCTGCCGGCTCTGCGGCCTCTTCCGCGTCTTCGCCTTCGCCCTCAGACGAGTCGGAT
CTCCCTTTGGGCCGCCTCCCCGCCTGAGATCCTTTAAGACCAATGACTTACAAGGCAGCTGTAGATCTTA
GCCACTTTTTAAAAGAAAAGGGGGGACTGGAAGGGCTAATTCACTCCCAACGAAGACAAGATCTGCTTTT
TGCTTGTACTGGGTCTCTCTGGTTAGACCAGATCTGAGCCTGGGAGCTCTCTGGCTAACTAGGGAACCCA
CTGCTTAAGCCTCAATAAAGCTTGCCTTGAGTGCTTCAAGTAGTGTGTGCCCGTCTGTTGTGTGACTCTG
GTAACTAGAGATCCCTCAGACCCTTTTAGTCAGTGTGGAAAATCTCTAGCAGTAGTAGTTCATGTCATCT
TATTATTCAGTATTTATAACTTGCAAAGAAATGAATATCAGAGAGTGAGAGGCCCGGGTTAATTAAGGAA
AGGGCTAGATCATTCTTGAAGACGAAAGGGCCTCGTGATACGCCTATTTTTATAGGTTAATGTCATGATA
ATAATGGTTTCTTAGACGTCAGGTGGCACTTTTCGGGGAAATGTGCGCGGAACCCCTATTTGTTTATTTT
TCTAAATACATTCAAATATGTATCCGCTCATGAGACAATAACCCTGATAAATGCTTCAATAATATTGAAA
AAGGAAGAGTATGAGTATTCAACATTTCCGTGTCGCCCTTATTCCCTTTTTTGCGGCATTTTGCCTTCCT
GTTTTTGCTCACCCAGAAACGCTGGTGAAAGTAAAAGATGCTGAAGATCAGTTGGGTGCACGAGTGGGTT
ACATCGAACTGGATCTCAACAGCGGTAAGATCCTTGAGAGTTTTCGCCCCGAAGAACGTTTTCCAATGAT
GAGCACTTTTAAAGTTCTGCTATGTGGCGCGGTATTATCCCGTGTTGACGCCGGGCAAGAGCAACTCGGT
CGCCGCATACACTATTCTCAGAATGACTTGGTTGAGTACTCACCAGTCACAGAAAAGCATCTTACGGATG
GCATGACAGTAAGAGAATTATGCAGTGCTGCCATAACCATGAGTGATAACACTGCGGCCAACTTACTTCT
GACAACGATCGGAGGACCGAAGGAGCTAACCGCTTTTTTGCACAACATGGGGGATCATGTAACTCGCCTT
GATCGTTGGGAACCGGAGCTGAATGAAGCCATACCAAACGACGAGCGTGACACCACGATGCCTGTAGCAA
TGGCAACAACGTTGCGCAAACTATTAACTGGCGAACTACTTACTCTAGCTTCCCGGCAACAATTAATAGA
CTGGATGGAGGCGGATAAAGTTGCAGGACCACTTCTGCGCTCGGCCCTTCCGGCTGGCTGGTTTATTGCT
GATAAATCTGGAGCCGGTGAGCGTGGGTCTCGCGGTATCATTGCAGCACTGGGGCCAGATGGTAAGCCCT
CCCGTATCGTAGTTATCTACACGACGGGGAGTCAGGCAACTATGGATGAACGAAATAGACAGATCGCTGA
GATAGGTGCCTCACTGATTAAGCATTGGTAACTGTCAGACCAAGTTTACTCATATATACTTTAGATTGAT
TTAAAACTTCATTTTTAATTTAAAAGGATCTAGGTGAAGATCCTTTTTGATAATCTCATGACCAAAATCC
CTTAACGTGAGTTTTCGTTCCACTGAGCGTCAGACCCCGTAGAAAAGATCAAAGGATCTTCTTGAGATCC
TTTTTTTCTGCGCGTAATCTGCTGCTTGCAAACAAAAAAACCACCGCTACCAGCGGTGGTTTGTTTGCCG
GATCAAGAGCTACCAACTCTTTTTCCGAAGGTAACTGGCTTCAGCAGAGCGCAGATACCAAATACTGTTC
TTCTAGTGTAGCCGTAGTTAGGCCACCACTTCAAGAACTCTGTAGCACCGCCTACATACCTCGCTCTGCT
AATCCTGTTACCAGTGGCTGCTGCCAGTGGCGATAAGTCGTGTCTTACCGGGTTGGACTCAAGACGATAG
TTACCGGATAAGGCGCAGCGGTCGGGCTGAACGGGGGGTTCGTGCACACAGCCCAGCTTGGAGCGAACGA
CCTACACCGAACTGAGATACCTACAGCGTGAGCTATGAGAAAGCGCCACGCTTCCCGAAGGGAGAAAGGC
GGACAGGTATCCGGTAAGCGGCAGGGTCGGAACAGGAGAGCGCACGAGGGAGCTTCCAGGGGGAAACGCC
TGGTATCTTTATAGTCCTGTCGGGTTTCGCCACCTCTGACTTGAGCGTCGATTTTTGTGATGCTCGTCAG
GGGGGCGGAGCCTATGGAAAAACGCCAGCAACGCGGCCTTTTTACGGTTCCTGGCCTTTTGCTGGCCTTT
TGCTCACATGTTCTTTCCTGCGTTATCCCCTGATTCTGTGGATAACCGTATTACCGCCTTTGAGTGAGCT
GATACCGCTCGCCGCAGCCGAACGACCGAGCGCAGCGAGTCAGTGAGCGAGGAAGCGGAAGAGCGCCCAA
TACGCAAACCGCCTCTCCCCGCGCGTTGGCCGATTCATTAATGCAGCAAGCTCATGGCTGACTAATTTTT
TTTATTTATGCAGAGGCCGAGGCCGCCTCGGCCTCTGAGCTATTCCAGAAGTAGTGAGGAGGCTTTTTTG
GAGGCCTAGGCTTTTGCAAAAAGCTCCCCGTGGCACGACAGGTTTCCCGACTGGAAAGCGGGCAGTGAGC
GCAACGCAATTAATGTGAGTTAGCTCACTCATTAGGCACCCCAGGCTTTACACTTTATGCTTCCGGCTCG
TATGTTGTGTGGAATTGTGAGCGGATAACAATTTCACACAGGAAACAGCTATGACATGATTACGAATTTC
ACAAATAAAGCATTTTTTTCACTGCATTCTAGTTGTGGTTTGTCCAAACTCATCAATGTATCTTATCATG
TCTGGATCAACTGGATAACTCAAGCTAACCAAAATCATCCCAAACTTCCCACCCCATACCCTATTACCAC
TGCCAATTACCTGTGGTTTCATTTACTCTAAACCTGTGATTCCTCTGAATTATTTTCATTTTAAAGAAAT
TGTATTTGTTAAATATGTACTACAAACTTAGTAGTTGGAAGGGCTAATTCACTCCCAAAGAAGACAAGAT
ATCCTTGATCTGTGGATCTACCACACACAAGGCTACTTCCCTGATTAGCAGAACTACACACCAGGGCCAG
GGGTCAGATATCCACTGACCTTTGGATGGTGCTACAAGCTAGTACCAGTTGAGCCAGATAAGGTAGAAGA
GGCCAATAAAGGAGAGAACACCAGCTTGTTACACCCTGTGAGCCTGCATGGGATGGATGACCCGGAGAGA
GAAGTGTTAGAGTGGAGGTTTGACAGCCGCCTAGCATTTCATCACGTGGCCCGAGAGCTGCATCCGGAGT
ACTTCAAGAACTGCTGATATCGAGCTTGCTACAAGGGACTTTCCGCTGGGGACTTTCCAGGGAGGCGTGG
CCTGGGCGGGACTGGGGAGTGGCGAGCCCTCAGATCCTGCATATAAGCAGCTGCTTTTTGCCTGTACTGG
GTCTCTCTGGTTAGACCAGATCTGAGCCTGGGAGCTCTCTGGCTAACTAGGGAACCCACTGCTTAAGCCT
CAATAAAGCTTGCCTTGAGTGCTTCAAGTAGTGTGTGCCCGTCTGTTGTGTGACTCTGGTAACTAGAGAT
CCCTCAGACCCTTTTAGTCAGTGTGGAAAATCTCTAGCAGTGGCGCCCGAACAGGGACTTGAAAGCGAAA
GGGAAACCAGAGGAGCTCTCTCGACGCAGGACTCGGCTTGCTGAAGCGCGCACGGCAAGAGGCGAGGGGC
GGCGACTGGTGAGTACGCCAAAAATTTTGACTAGCGGAGGCTAGAAGGAGAGAGATGGGTGCGAGAGCGT
CAGTATTAAGCGGGGGAGAATTAGATCGCGATGGGAAAAAATTCGGTTAAGGCCAGGGGGAAAGAAAAAA
TATAAATTAAAACATATAGTATGGGCAAGCAGGGAGCTAGAACGATTCGCAGTTAATCCTGGCCTGTTAG
AAACATCAGAAGGCTGTAGACAAATACTGGGACAGCTACAACCATCCCTTCAGACAGGATCAGAAGAACT
TAGATCATTATATAATACAGTAGCAACCCTCTATTGTGTGCATCAAAGGATAGAGATAAAAGACACCAAG
GAAGCTTTAGACAAGATAGAGGAAGAGCAAAACAAAAGTAAGACCACCGCACAGCAAGCGGCCGGCCGCT
GATCTTCAGACCTGGAGGAGGAGATATGAGGGACAATTGGAGAAGTGAATTATATAAATATAAAGTAGTA
AAAATTGAACCATTAGGAGTAGCACCCACCAAGGCAAAGAGAAGAGTGGTGCAGAGAGAAAAAAGAGCAG
TGGGAATAGGAGCTTTGTTCCTTGGGTTCTTGGGAGCAGCAGGAAGCACTATGGGCGCAGCGTCAATGAC
GCTGACGGTACAGGCCAGACAATTATTGTCTGGTATAGTGCAGCAGCAGAACAATTTGCTGAGGGCTATT
GAGGCGCAACAGCATCTGTTGCAACTCACAGTCTGGGGCATCAAGCAGCTCCAGGCAAGAATCCTGGCTG
TGGAAAGATACCTAAAGGATCAACAGCTCCTGGGGATTTGGGGTTGCTCTGGAAAACTCATTTGCACCAC
TGCTGTGCCTTGGAATGCTAGTTGGAGTAATAAATCTCTGGAACAGATTTGGAATCACACGACCTGGATG
GAGTGGGACAGAGAAATTAACAATTACACAAGCTTAATACACTCCTTAATTGAAGAATCGCAAAACCAGC
AAGAAAAGAATGAACAAGAATTATTGGAATTAGATAAATGGGCAAGTTTGTGGAATTGGTTTAACATAAC
AAATTGGCTGTGGTATATAAAATTATTCATAATGATAGTAGGAGGCTTGGTAGGTTTAAGAATAGTTTTT
GCTGTACTTTCTATAGTGAATAGAGTTAGGCAGGGATATTCACCATTATCGTTTCAGACCCACCTCCCAA
CCCCGAGGGGACCCGACAGGCCCGAAGGAATAGAAGAAGAAGGTGGAGAGAGAGACAGAGACAGATCCAT
TCGATTAGTGAACGGATCTCGACGGTATCGCCGAATTAATTCACAAATGGCAGTATTCATCCACAATTTT
AAAAGAAAAGGGGGGATTGGGGGGTACAGTGCAGGGAAAAGAATAGTAGACATAATAGCAACAGACATAC
AAACTAAAGAATTACAAAAACAAATTACAAAAATTCAAAATTTTCGGGTTTATTACAGGGACAGCAGAGA
TCCAGTTTGGACTAGTGGAGTTCCGCGTTACATAACTTACGGTAAATGGCCCGCCTGGCTGACCGCCCAA
CGACCCCCGCCCATTGACGTCAATAATGACGTATGTTCCCATAGTAACGCCAATAGGGACTTTCCATTGA
CGTCAATGGGTGGAGTATTTACGGTAAACTGCCCACTTGGCAGTACATCAAGTGTATCATATGCCAAGTA
CGCCCCCTATTGACGTCAATGACGGTAAATGGCCCGCCTGGCATTATGCCCAGTACATGACCTTATGGGA
CTTTCCTACTTGGCAGTACATCTACGTATTAGTCATCGCTATTACCATG
Features (pLannotate 1.2.2; 30 found; start..end, strand, type, name):
      1..204     +  promoter       CMV promoter: human cytomegalovirus (CMV) immediate early promoter
    300..318     +  promoter       T7 promoter: promoter for bacteriophage T7 RNA polymerase
    348..372     +  protein_bind   attB1: mutant version of attB; recombination site for the Gateway® BP reaction BP Clonase™
    393..1016    +  CDS            CD74 (fragment): HG2A_HUMAN - Also known as DHLAG. Experimental evidence at protein level: Swiss-Prot protein existence level 1. [Isoform p41]: Stabilizes the conformation of mature CTSL by binding to its active site and serving as a chaperone to help maintain a pool of mature enzyme in endocytic compartments and extracellular space of antigen-presenting cells (APCs). Has antiviral activity by stymieing the endosomal entry of Ebola virus and coronaviruses, including SARS-CoV-2 (PubMed:32855215). Disrupts cathepsin-mediated Ebola virus glycoprotein processing, which prevents viral fusion and entry. This antivir
   1017..2501    +  CDS            ROS1 (fragment): ROS1_HUMAN - Also known as MCF3, ROS. Experimental evidence at protein level: Swiss-Prot protein existence level 1. Orphan receptor tyrosine kinase (RTK) that plays a role in epithelial cell differentiation and regionalization of the proximal epididymal epithelium. May activate several downstream signaling pathways related to cell differentiation, proliferation, growth and survival including the PI3 kinase-mTOR signaling pathway. Mediates the phosphorylation of PTPN11, an activator of this pathway. May also phosphorylate and activate the transcription factor STAT3 to control anchorage-independ
   2521..2545    -  protein_bind   attB2: mutant version of attB; recombination site for the Gateway® BP reaction BP Clonase™
   2580..2600    +  CDS            FLAG (fragment): FLAG® epitope tag, followed by an enterokinase cleavage site
   2753..3215    +  misc_feature   IRES: internal ribosome entry site (IRES) of the encephalomyocarditis virus (EMCV)
   3229..3828    +  CDS            PuroR: puromycin N-acetyltransferase; pac from Streptomyces alboniger; confers resistance to puromycin
   3845..4433    +  misc_feature   WPRE: woodchuck hepatitis virus posttranscriptional regulatory element
   4441..4506    +  CDS            nef (fragment): NEF_HV1Z2 - Experimental evidence at protein level: Swiss-Prot protein existence level 1. Extracellular Nef protein targets CD4(+) T-lymphocytes for apoptosis by interacting with CXCR4 surface receptors. From Human immunodeficiency virus type 1 group M subtype D (isolate Z2/CDC-Z34) (HIV-1).
   4508..4741    +  LTR            3' LTR (ΔU3): self-inactivating 3' long terminal repeat (LTR) from HIV-1
   4946..5050    +  promoter       AmpR promoter: bla
   5051..5911    +  CDS            AmpR: β-lactamase; bla; confers resistance to ampicillin, carbenicillin, and related antibiotics
   6082..6670    +  rep_origin     ori: high-copy-number ColE1/pMB1/pBR322/pUC origin of replication
   6853..6907    +  CDS            lacI (fragment): lac repressor; lacI; The lac repressor binds to the lac operator to inhibit transcription in E. coli. This inhibition can be relieved by adding lactose or isopropyl-β-D-thiogalactopyranoside (IPTG).
   6913..7006    +  rep_origin     SV40 ori (fragment): SV40 origin of replication
   7031..7068    +  CDS            lacI (fragment): lac repressor; lacI; The lac repressor binds to the lac operator to inhibit transcription in E. coli. This inhibition can be relieved by adding lactose or isopropyl-β-D-thiogalactopyranoside (IPTG).
   7081..7102    +  protein_bind   CAP binding site: CAP binding activates transcription in the presence of cAMP. E. coli catabolite activator protein
   7117..7147    +  promoter       lac promoter: promoter for the E. coli lac operon
   7155..7171    +  protein_bind   lac operator: The lac repressor binds to the lac operator to inhibit transcription in E. coli. This inhibition can be relieved by adding lactose or isopropyl-β-D-thiogalactopyranoside (IPTG). lac repressor encoded by lacI
   7205..7288    +  polyA_signal   SV40 poly(A) signal (fragment): SV40 polyadenylation signal
   7455..7784    +  CDS            nef (fragment): NEF_HV1BR - Experimental evidence at protein level: Swiss-Prot protein existence level 1. Extracellular Nef protein targets CD4(+) T-lymphocytes for apoptosis by interacting with CXCR4 surface receptors (PubMed:14990729). From Human immunodeficiency virus type 1 group M subtype B (isolate BRU/LAI) (HIV-1).
   7832..8089    +  LTR            5' LTR (truncated): truncated 5' long terminal repeat (LTR) from HIV-1
   8136..8261    +  misc_feature   HIV-1 Ψ: packaging signal of human immunodeficiency virus type 1
   8245..8583    +  CDS            HIV-1 gag (fragment): gag protein from human immunodeficiency virus 1; gag
   8758..8991    +  misc_feature   RRE: The Rev response element (RRE) of HIV-1 allows for Rev-dependent mRNA export from the nucleus to the cytoplasm.
   9368..9468    +  CDS            Rev (fragment): human immunodeficiency virus 1 (HIV-1) Rev protein; rev; enhances nuclear export of unspliced and incompletely spliced viral mRNAs
   9517..9634    +  misc_feature   cPPT/CTS: central polypurine tract and central termination sequence of HIV-1
   9686..9989    +  enhancer       CMV enhancer: human cytomegalovirus immediate early enhancer
