[The description below was written by a language model from this plasmid's Addgene catalogue record and pLannotate feature annotations shown in this document.]
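Description:
pLenti-CD74-ROS1 G2032R is an HIV-1-derived lentiviral expression plasmid for producing the oncogenic CD74-ROS1 fusion kinase in mammalian cells. It is catalogued as a mammalian expression/retroviral vector on a pLenti backbone. In bacteria it is maintained through a high-copy ColE1/pUC-type origin and an ampicillin resistance gene. The annotated viral elements comprise a truncated 5′ LTR, the Ψ packaging signal with a partial gag sequence, the RRE for Rev-dependent export, the cPPT/CTS, a WPRE, and a self-inactivating ΔU3 3′ LTR. Together these allow the transfer RNA to be packaged when helper functions are supplied in trans and then integrated into target cells without regenerating an active viral promoter.

The payload is driven by the CMV enhancer/promoter, with a T7 promoter site just downstream. The open reading frame joins human CD74 exons 1–6 directly to ROS1 exons 34–43 (the C6;R34 fusion), retaining the ROS1 kinase domain, and carries the G2032R substitution. The fusion is flanked by attB1 and attB2 Gateway recombination sites, although the catalogue lists TOPO cloning as the method. A partial FLAG sequence is annotated beyond attB2, but the record does not indicate that it is fused to the protein. An EMCV IRES follows, linking puromycin N-acetyltransferase to the same transcript, so puromycin selection enriches for cells expressing the fusion. The sequenced record is 9,989 nt, somewhat longer than the 9,430 bp listed in the catalogue. The associated study concerns mechanisms of resistance to crizotinib and lorlatinib in ROS1 fusion-positive lung cancer, so the construct suits modelling this mutation in transduced cell lines.
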