Addgene plasmid #183814: pLenti-CD74-ROS1 G2032R
Purpose: Express CD74-ROS1 fusion (C6;R34) harboring ROS1 G2032R mutation in mammalian cells
Depositing lab: Aaron Hata. Depositing organization: Massachusetts General Hospital. Publication: Spectrum of Mechanisms of Resistance to Crizotinib and Lorlatinib in ROS1 Fusion-Positive Lung Cancer. Lin JJ, Choudhury NJ, Yoda S, Zhu VW, Johnson TW, Sakhtemani R, Dagogo-Jack I, Digumarthy SR, Lee C, Do A, Peterson J, Prutisto-Chang K, Malik W, Hubbeling HG, Langenbucher A, Schoenfeld AJ, Falcon CJ, Temel JS, Sequist LV, Yeap BY, Lennerz JK, Shaw AT, Lawrence MS, Ou SI, Hata AN, Drilon A, Gainor JF. Clin Cancer Res. 2021 May 15;27(10):2899-2909. doi: 10.1158/1078-0432.CCR-21-0032. Epub 2021 Mar 8. PubMed 33685866.
Backbone
  Vector backbone: pLenti
  Backbone size w/o insert (bp): 7877
  Total vector size (bp): 9430
  Vector type: Mammalian Expression, Retroviral
  Selectable markers: Puromycin
Growth in bacteria
  Bacterial resistance: Ampicillin, 100 μg/mL
  Growth temperature: 37°C
  Growth strain: NEB Stable
  Copy number: Unknown
Gene/Insert 1
  Gene/Insert name: ROS Proto-Oncogene 1, Receptor Tyrosine Kinase (alt name: ROS1)
  Species: H. sapiens (human)
  Insert size (bp): 1488
  Mutation: G2032R
  GenBank ID: NP_002935
  Entrez Gene: ROS1 (a.k.a. MCF3, ROS, c-ros-1)
  Promoter: CMV
  Tag / fusion protein: The fusion protein of CD74 exon 1-6 and ROS1 exon 34-43
  Cloning method: TOPO Cloning
  Sequencing primers: 5′ T7
Gene/Insert 2
  Gene/Insert name: CD74 molecule (alt name: CD74)
  Species: H. sapiens (human)
  Insert size (bp): 625
  GenBank ID: NM_001025159.3
  Entrez Gene: CD74 (a.k.a. CLIP, DHLAG, HLADG, II, Ia-GAMMA, p33)
  Promoter: CMV
  Tag / fusion protein: The fusion protein of CD74 exon 1-6 and ROS1 exon 34-43
  Cloning method: TOPO Cloning
  Sequencing primers: 5′ T7
Terms and licenses: Academic/Nonprofit Terms; Industry Terms: Not Available to Industry
How to cite: pLenti-CD74-ROS1 G2032R was a gift from Aaron Hata (Addgene plasmid # 183814 ; http://n2t.net/addgene:183814 ; RRID:Addgene_183814)
